Addgene plasmid #163793: SlugCas9
Purpose: (Empty Backbone) Expresses SlugCas9, and cloning backbone for sgRNA
Depositing lab: Yongming Wang. Depositing organization: Fudan University. Publication: Discovery and engineering of small SlugCas9 with broad targeting range and high specificity and activity. Hu Z, Zhang C, Wang S, Gao S, Wei J, Li M, Hou L, Mao H, Wei Y, Qi T, Liu H, Liu D, Lan F, Lu D, Wang H, Li J, Wang Y. Nucleic Acids Res. 2021 Mar 15. pii: 6171296. doi: 10.1093/nar/gkab148. PubMed 33721016.
Backbone
  Vector backbone: AAV2 ITR vector
  Vector type: Mammalian Expression, AAV, CRISPR
Growth in bacteria
  Bacterial resistance: Ampicillin, 100 μg/mL
  Growth temperature: 37°C
  Growth strain: NEB Stable
  Copy number: High Copy
Gene/Insert
  Gene/Insert name: None
Terms and licenses: Academic/Nonprofit Terms; Industry Terms: Not Available to Industry
How to cite: SlugCas9 was a gift from Yongming Wang (Addgene plasmid # 163793 ; http://n2t.net/addgene:163793 ; RRID:Addgene_163793)
