[The description below was written by a language model from this plasmid's Addgene catalogue record and pLannotate feature annotations shown in this document.]
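Description:
SlugCas9 is a 7,449 bp all-in-one AAV/CRISPR plasmid for mammalian expression, built on an AAV2 ITR vector backbone. It is catalogued as an empty backbone: it already expresses the SlugCas9 nuclease and provides a cloning position for a user-supplied sgRNA spacer, so no separate insert is listed. In bacteria it replicates from a high-copy ColE1/pUC-type origin and is selected with ampicillin through the bla gene. An f1 origin is also present, along with small remnants of the pBR322 bom and rop regions.

Between the AAV2 inverted terminal repeats, which allow the intervening DNA to be packaged into recombinant AAV particles, sit two expression units. The first uses the CMV enhancer and promoter to drive a Cas9 open reading frame of roughly 3.15 kb. The automated annotation labels this by similarity to Staphylococcus aureus Cas9, but the catalogue entry identifies it as SlugCas9, described in the associated publication title as a small Cas9 with a broad targeting range. The coding sequence is followed by a nucleoplasmin bipartite nuclear localization signal and a 3xHA epitope tag (detected as three fragments) for detection, and ends with a bovine growth hormone polyadenylation signal. The second unit is a human U6 RNA polymerase III promoter upstream of a guide RNA scaffold annotated as the S. aureus type, with a short gap between them where the spacer is presumably inserted. The record does not state the cloning sites.

The compact nuclease lets both components fit within a single AAV genome. The plasmid can be used for genome editing by direct transfection of mammalian cells or as a transfer plasmid for AAV production.
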