Features (pLannotate 1.2.2; 20 found; start..end, strand, type, name):
     11..102     -  repeat_region  AAV2 ITR (fragment): inverted terminal repeat of adeno-associated virus serotype 2 inverted
    126..505     +  enhancer       CMV enhancer: human cytomegalovirus immediate early enhancer
    506..709     +  promoter       CMV promoter: human cytomegalovirus (CMV) immediate early promoter
    788..3940    +  CDS            cas9: CAS9_STAAU - Experimental evidence at protein level: Swiss-Prot protein existence level 1. CRISPR (clustered regularly interspaced short palindromic repeat) is an adaptive immune system that provides protection against mobile genetic elements (viruses, transposable elements and conjugative plasmids). CRISPR clusters contain spacers, sequences complementary to antecedent mobile elements, and target invading nucleic acids. CRISPR clusters are transcribed and processed into CRISPR RNA (crRNA). In type II CRISPR systems correct processing of pre-crRNA requires a trans- encoded small RNA (tracrRNA)
   3944..3991    +  CDS            nucleoplasmin NLS: bipartite nuclear localization signal from nucleoplasmin
   3998..4014    +  CDS            3xHA (fragment): three tandem HA epitope tags
   4025..4041    +  CDS            3xHA (fragment): three tandem HA epitope tags
   4052..4080    +  CDS            3xHA (fragment): three tandem HA epitope tags
   4112..4223    +  polyA_signal   bGH poly(A) signal: bovine growth hormone polyadenylation signal
   4326..4566    +  promoter       U6 promoter: RNA polymerase III promoter for human U6 snRNA
   4595..4670    +  misc_RNA       Sa gRNA scaffold: guide RNA scaffold for the Staphylococcus aureus CRISPR/Cas9 system
   4684..4824    +  repeat_region  AAV2 ITR: inverted terminal repeat of adeno-associated virus serotype 2 inverted
   4829..4880    -  misc_feature   bom (fragment): basis of mobility region from pBR322
   4899..5354    +  rep_origin     f1 ori (sequence partly withheld): f1 bacteriophage origin of replication; arrow indicates direction of (+) strand synthesis
   5355..5404    -  misc_feature   bom (fragment): basis of mobility region from pBR322
   5506..5541    -  CDS            rop (fragment): Rop protein, which maintains plasmids at low copy number; rop
   5636..5740    +  promoter       AmpR promoter: bla
   5741..6601    +  CDS            AmpR: β-lactamase; bla; confers resistance to ampicillin, carbenicillin, and related antibiotics
   6772..7360    +  rep_origin     ori: high-copy-number ColE1/pMB1/pBR322/pUC origin of replication
   7433..11      +  repeat_region  AAV2 ITR (fragment) (across the origin): inverted terminal repeat of adeno-associated virus serotype 2 inverted
>Addgene plasmid #163793 | SlugCas9 | addgene full sequence | sequence record 328009 | Addgene NGS Result
CACTGAGGCCGCCCGGGCGTCGGGCGACCTTTGGTCGCCCGGCCTCAGTGAGCGAGCGAGCGCGCAGAGA
GGGAGTGGCCAACTCCATCACTAGGGGTTCCTGCGGCCTCTAGACTCGAGGCGTTGACATTGATTATTGA
CTAGTTATTAATAGTAATCAATTACGGGGTCATTAGTTCATAGCCCATATATGGAGTTCCGCGTTACATA
ACTTACGGTAAATGGCCCGCCTGGCTGACCGCCCAACGACCCCCGCCCATTGACGTCAATAATGACGTAT
GTTCCCATAGTAACGCCAATAGGGACTTTCCATTGACGTCAATGGGTGGAGTATTTACGGTAAACTGCCC
ACTTGGCAGTACATCAAGTGTATCATATGCCAAGTACGCCCCCTATTGACGTCAATGACGGTAAATGGCC
CGCCTGGCATTATGCCCAGTACATGACCTTATGGGACTTTCCTACTTGGCAGTACATCTACGTATTAGTC
ATCGCTATTACCATGGTGATGCGGTTTTGGCAGTACATCAATGGGCGTGGATAGCGGTTTGACTCACGGG
GATTTCCAAGTCTCCACCCCATTGACGTCAATGGGAGTTTGTTTTGGCACCAAAATCAACGGGACTTTCC
AAAATGTCGTAACAACTCCGCCCCATTGACGCAAATGGGCGGTAGGCGTGTACGGTGGGAGGTCTATATA
AGCAGAGCTCTCTGGCTAACTACCGGTGCCACCATGGCCCCAAAGAAGAAGCGGAAGGTCGGTATCCACG
GAGTCCCAGCAGCCAACCAAAAATTCATACTGGGACTGGACATCGGAATCACCAGCGTGGGCTACGGCCT
GATCGACTACGAGACAAAGAATATCATCGATGCCGGCGTTAGACTGTTCCCCGAGGCCAACGTGGAAAAC
AACGAGGGAAGAAGGTCCAAACGTGGAAGCAGAAGACTGAAGCGACGCCGCATTCACAGACTTGAACGGG
TGAAGAAGCTGCTCGAGGATTATAATCTGCTGGATCAGTCCCAGATTCCTCAGTCTACAAACCCCTACGC
CATCCGCGTGAAGGGCCTGTCTGAAGCCCTGAGCAAGGACGAACTCGTGATTGCCCTGCTCCATATCGCC
AAGAGAAGAGGCATCCACAAGATCGACGTGATCGACAGCAACGACGACGTGGGGAACGAGCTCAGCACCA
AGGAACAGCTGAATAAGAACAGCAAGCTGCTGAAAGACAAATTTGTGTGCCAGATCCAGCTGGAAAGAAT
GAATGAGGGCCAGGTGCGGGGAGAGAAAAACCGGTTCAAGACCGCTGATATCATCAAGGAAATCATCCAG
CTGCTGAATGTGCAGAAGAACTTCCACCAGCTGGACGAGAACTTCATCAACAAGTACATCGAACTGGTTG
AGATGAGACGGGAATACTTCGAGGGCCCCGGCAAGGGCAGTCCATATGGCTGGGAAGGCGACCCTAAGGC
TTGGTACGAGACACTGATGGGCCACTGCACCTACTTCCCAGATGAGCTGAGAAGCGTGAAATACGCCTAC
AGTGCCGACCTGTTCAACGCTCTGAACGACCTGAACAACCTGGTCATCCAAAGAGATGGACTGTCTAAGC
TCGAGTATCATGAGAAGTATCACATCATCGAGAACGTGTTCAAGCAGAAGAAGAAACCTACACTGAAGCA
GATCGCCAATGAGATCAATGTCAACCCTGAAGATATCAAGGGCTACAGAATCACAAAGTCTGGCAAGCCC
CAGTTTACCGAGTTTAAGCTCTACCACGACCTGAAAAGCGTGCTGTTTGACCAGAGCATCCTGGAGAACG
AAGACGTGCTGGACCAGATCGCTGAGATCCTGACCATCTACCAGGACAAGGATAGCATCAAATCTAAGCT
GACGGAACTGGACATCCTGCTGAACGAGGAAGATAAGGAAAACATCGCCCAGCTGACTGGCTACACCGGG
ACCCACCGGCTCAGCCTGAAATGCATCCGGCTGGTCCTGGAAGAGCAGTGGTATTCTAGCCGGAATCAGA
TGGAAATCTTCACACACCTGAACATTAAGCCTAAGAAGATCAACCTGACAGCCGCCAACAAGATCCCGAA
GGCTATGATCGACGAGTTCATCCTGAGCCCTGTGGTGAAGAGGACCTTCGGCCAGGCCATTAACCTTATT
AACAAGATCATAGAAAAGTACGGCGTGCCTGAAGATATCATCATCGAGCTGGCCAGAGAAAATAATAGCA
AGGACAAGCAGAAGTTCATCAATGAGATGCAGAAAAAGAACGAGAACACCAGAAAGAGAATTAACGAAAT
CATCGGCAAGTATGGCAACCAGAACGCCAAGAGACTGGTCGAGAAGATTAGACTGCACGACGAGCAGGAG
GGCAAGTGCCTGTACTCACTGGAAAGCATCCCTCTGGAGGACCTGCTGAACAACCCCAACCACTACGAGG
TGGACCACATCATTCCAAGATCTGTGTCCTTCGACAACTCTTACCACAACAAAGTGCTCGTGAAGCAGAG
CGAGAACTCCAAAAAATCCAACCTGACCCCTTACCAGTACTTTAACAGCGGCAAGTCCAAGCTCTCTTAC
AACCAGTTTAAACAACACATCCTGAACCTGAGCAAGTCCCAGGATAGAATCAGCAAAAAAAAGAAAGAGT
ATCTGCTGGAAGAACGGGACATCAACAAGTTCGAGGTGCAAAAAGAGTTCATCAATAGAAACCTGGTGGA
TACCCGGTACGCCACAAGAGAGCTGACAAACTACCTGAAGGCCTACTTCAGCGCCAACAATATGAACGTG
AAGGTGAAAACGATCAACGGCAGCTTCACCGATTACCTGCGGAAAGTGTGGAAGTTTAAGAAGGAACGGA
ACCACGGCTACAAGCACCACGCCGAGGACGCCCTGATTATCGCTAATGCCGATTTCCTGTTCAAAGAGAA
CAAGAAGCTGAAAGCCGTGAACTCTGTGCTGGAAAAACCTGAGATCGAGAGCAAGCAGCTGGATATCCAG
GTGGATAGCGAGGATAACTACAGCGAAATGTTCATCATCCCTAAGCAGGTCCAGGACATCAAGGACTTCA
GAAACTTCAAGTACAGCCACAGAGTGGACAAGAAGCCTAACAGACAGCTGATCAACGATACACTGTACAG
CACCCGGAAGAAGGACAACTCCACCTACATCGTGCAGACCATCAAAGATATCTATGCCAAAGATAATACC
ACCCTGAAGAAGCAGTTTGACAAGTCACCCGAGAAGTTCCTCATGTACCAACACGATCCGCGGACCTTCG
AGAAGTTGGAAGTGATCATGAAGCAGTACGCTAATGAGAAGAATCCTCTGGCCAAGTACCACGAGGAAAC
AGGCGAGTACCTGACCAAATACAGCAAAAAAAACAACGGCCCTATCGTGAAAAGCCTGAAGTACATTGGA
AACAAGCTGGGCAGCCACCTAGATGTGACCCACCAGTTCAAGAGCAGCACCAAGAAGTTGGTGAAGCTGA
GCATCAAGCCTTATAGATTCGACGTCTACCTGACCGACAAGGGATATAAGTTCATCACCATCAGCTACCT
GGACGTGCTGAAGAAAGACAATTACTACTACATACCCGAACAGAAGTACGACAAGCTCAAACTGGGCAAG
GCCATCGACAAAAACGCCAAGTTTATCGCTAGCTTCTACAAGAATGATCTGATCAAGCTGGACGGCGAGA
TCTACAAGATCATCGGCGTGAATAGCGACACCAGAAACATGATCGAACTGGATCTGCCTGACATCAGATA
CAAAGAATACTGCGAGCTGAACAATATCAAGGGCGAACCTAGAATCAAAAAGACCATCGGCAAAAAGGTG
AATAGCATCGAAAAACTGACAACCGACGTGCTGGGCAACGTGTTCACCAACACCCAGTACACAAAACCTC
AGCTGCTGTTCAAGCGAGGAAATAAAAGGCCGGCGGCCACGAAAAAGGCCGGCCAGGCAAAAAAGAAAAA
GGGATCCTACCCATACGATGTTCCAGATTACGCTTACCCATACGATGTTCCAGATTACGCTTACCCATAC
GATGTTCCAGATTACGCTTAAGAATTCCTAGAGCTCGCTGATCAGCCTCGACTGTGCCTTCTAGTTGCCA
GCCATCTGTTGTTTGCCCCTCCCCCGTGCCTTCCTTGACCCTGGAAGGTGCCACTCCCACTGTCCTTTCC
TAATAAAATGAGGAAATTGCATCGCATTGTCTGAGTAGGTGTCATTCTATTCTGGGGGGTGGGGTGGGGC
AGGACAGCAAGGGGGAGGATTGGGAAGAGAATAGCAGGCATGCTGGGGAGGTACCGAGGGCCTATTTCCC
ATGATTCCTTCATATTTGCATATACGATACAAGGCTGTTAGAGAGATAATTGGAATTAATTTGACTGTAA
ACACAAAGATATTAGTACAAAATACGTGACGTAGAAAGTAATAATTTCTTGGGTAGTTTGCAGTTTTAAA
ATTATGTTTTAAAATGGACTATCATATGCTTACCGTAACTTGAAAGTATTTCGATTTCTTGGCTTTATAT
ATCTTGTGGAAAGGACGAAACACCGGAGACCACGGCAGGTCTCAGTTTTAGTACTCTGGAAACAGAATCT
ACTAAAACAAGGCAAAATGCCGTGTTTATCTCGTCAACTTGTTGGCGAGATTTTTGCGGCCGCAGGAACC
CCTAGTGATGGAGTTGGCCACTCCCTCTCTGCGCGCTCGCTCGCTCACTGAGGCCGGGCGACCAAAGGTC
GCCCGACGCCCGGGCTTTGCCCGGGCGGCCTCAGTGAGCGAGCGAGCGCGCAGCTGCCTGCAGGGGCGCC
TGATGCGGTATTTTCTCCTTACGCATCTGTGCGGTATTTCACACCGCATA
[95 nt withheld, positions 4881-4975]
T
[46 nt withheld, positions 4977-5022]
C
[141 nt withheld, positions 5024-5164]
CCTTTGACGTTGGAGTCCACGTTCTTT
[37 nt withheld, positions 5192-5228]
ACTCTATCTCGGGCTATTCTTTTGATTTATAAGGGATTTTGCCGATTTCGGTCTATTGGTTAAAAAATGA
GCTGATTTAACAAAAATTTAACGCGAATTTTAACAAAATATTAACGTTTACAATTTTATGGTGCACTCTC
AGTACAATCTGCTCTGATGCCGCATAGTTAAGCCAGCCCCGACACCCGCCAACACCCGCTGACGCGCCCT
GACGGGCTTGTCTGCTCCCGGCATCCGCTTACAGACAAGCTGTGACCGTCTCCGGGAGCTGCATGTGTCA
GAGGTTTTCACCGTCATCACCGAAACGCGCGAGACGAAAGGGCCTCGTGATACGCCTATTTTTATAGGTT
AATGTCATGATAATAATGGTTTCTTAGACGTCAGGTGGCACTTTTCGGGGAAATGTGCGCGGAACCCCTA
TTTGTTTATTTTTCTAAATACATTCAAATATGTATCCGCTCATGAGACAATAACCCTGATAAATGCTTCA
ATAATATTGAAAAAGGAAGAGTATGAGTATTCAACATTTCCGTGTCGCCCTTATTCCCTTTTTTGCGGCA
TTTTGCCTTCCTGTTTTTGCTCACCCAGAAACGCTGGTGAAAGTAAAAGATGCTGAAGATCAGTTGGGTG
CACGAGTGGGTTACATCGAACTGGATCTCAACAGCGGTAAGATCCTTGAGAGTTTTCGCCCCGAAGAACG
TTTTCCAATGATGAGCACTTTTAAAGTTCTGCTATGTGGCGCGGTATTATCCCGTATTGACGCCGGGCAA
GAGCAACTCGGTCGCCGCATACACTATTCTCAGAATGACTTGGTTGAGTACTCACCAGTCACAGAAAAGC
ATCTTACGGATGGCATGACAGTAAGAGAATTATGCAGTGCTGCCATAACCATGAGTGATAACACTGCGGC
CAACTTACTTCTGACAACGATCGGAGGACCGAAGGAGCTAACCGCTTTTTTGCACAACATGGGGGATCAT
GTAACTCGCCTTGATCGTTGGGAACCGGAGCTGAATGAAGCCATACCAAACGACGAGCGTGACACCACGA
TGCCTGTAGCAATGGCAACAACGTTGCGCAAACTATTAACTGGCGAACTACTTACTCTAGCTTCCCGGCA
ACAATTAATAGACTGGATGGAGGCGGATAAAGTTGCAGGACCACTTCTGCGCTCGGCCCTTCCGGCTGGC
TGGTTTATTGCTGATAAATCTGGAGCCGGTGAGCGTGGAAGCCGCGGTATCATTGCAGCACTGGGGCCAG
ATGGTAAGCCCTCCCGTATCGTAGTTATCTACACGACGGGGAGTCAGGCAACTATGGATGAACGAAATAG
ACAGATCGCTGAGATAGGTGCCTCACTGATTAAGCATTGGTAACTGTCAGACCAAGTTTACTCATATATA
CTTTAGATTGATTTAAAACTTCATTTTTAATTTAAAAGGATCTAGGTGAAGATCCTTTTTGATAATCTCA
TGACCAAAATCCCTTAACGTGAGTTTTCGTTCCACTGAGCGTCAGACCCCGTAGAAAAGATCAAAGGATC
TTCTTGAGATCCTTTTTTTCTGCGCGTAATCTGCTGCTTGCAAACAAAAAAACCACCGCTACCAGCGGTG
GTTTGTTTGCCGGATCAAGAGCTACCAACTCTTTTTCCGAAGGTAACTGGCTTCAGCAGAGCGCAGATAC
CAAATACTGTTCTTCTAGTGTAGCCGTAGTTAGGCCACCACTTCAAGAACTCTGTAGCACCGCCTACATA
CCTCGCTCTGCTAATCCTGTTACCAGTGGCTGCTGCCAGTGGCGATAAGTCGTGTCTTACCGGGTTGGAC
TCAAGACGATAGTTACCGGATAAGGCGCAGCGGTCGGGCTGAACGGGGGGTTCGTGCACACAGCCCAGCT
TGGAGCGAACGACCTACACCGAACTGAGATACCTACAGCGTGAGCTATGAGAAAGCGCCACGCTTCCCGA
AGGGAGAAAGGCGGACAGGTATCCGGTAAGCGGCAGGGTCGGAACAGGAGAGCGCACGAGGGAGCTTCCA
GGGGGAAACGCCTGGTATCTTTATAGTCCTGTCGGGTTTCGCCACCTCTGACTTGAGCGTCGATTTTTGT
GATGCTCGTCAGGGGGGCGGAGCCTATGGAAAAACGCCAGCAACGCGGCCTTTTTACGGTTCCTGGCCTT
TTGCTGGCCTTTTGCTCACATGTCCTGCAGGCAGCTGCGCGCTCGCTCGCT
